Addgene plasmid #162595: pTRE3G-NlucP
Purpose: C-terminally PEST-tagged NanoLuc under TRE3G promoter
Depositing lab: Masaharu Somiya. Publication: Reporter gene assay for membrane fusion of extracellular vesicles. Somiya M, Kuroda S. J Extracell Vesicles. 2021 Nov;10(13):e12171. doi: 10.1002/jev2.12171. PubMed 34807503.
Backbone
  Vector backbone: pTRE3G-luciferase
  Vector type: Mammalian Expression
Growth in bacteria
  Bacterial resistance: Ampicillin, 100 μg/mL
  Growth temperature: 37°C
  Growth strain: DH5alpha
  Copy number: High Copy
Gene/Insert
  Gene/Insert name: NanoLuc-PEST
  Species: Synthetic
  Insert size (bp): 1073
  Promoter: TRE3G promoter
  Tag / fusion protein: PEST (C terminal on insert)
  Cloning method: Gibson Cloning
  Sequencing primers: 5′ pBRforEco; 3′ SV40-pA-R
Terms and licenses: Academic/Nonprofit Terms; Industry Terms: Not Available to Industry
Depositor comments: Please visit https://www.biorxiv.org/content/10.1101/2021.02.16.431359v1 for bioRxiv preprint.
How to cite: pTRE3G-NlucP was a gift from Masaharu Somiya (Addgene plasmid # 162595 ; http://n2t.net/addgene:162595 ; RRID:Addgene_162595)
