[The description below was written by a language model from this plasmid's Addgene catalogue record and pLannotate feature annotations shown in this document.]
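Description:
pTRE3G-NlucP is a small (about 4 kb) mammalian expression plasmid built on the pTRE3G-luciferase backbone, in which a destabilised NanoLuc reporter was placed by Gibson assembly under tetracycline-responsive control. It is propagated in E. coli through a high-copy ColE1/pUC-type origin and selected with ampicillin via the β-lactamase gene and its native promoter. The feature table shows no mammalian selection marker, so the plasmid appears suited to transient transfection or co-transfection with other components rather than selection on its own.

The expression cassette begins with the TRE3G promoter, a third-generation Tet-responsive element that has low basal activity and is switched on when a Tet transactivator such as Tet-On 3G binds. It drives a human codon-optimised NanoLuc luciferase open reading frame fused at its C terminus to a PEST degradation sequence. The annotation software identifies this sequence as a fragment of ornithine decarboxylase, the usual source of PEST tags. The PEST tag shortens the reporter's half-life, so luminescence follows current promoter activity more closely instead of accumulating over time. Downstream lies an SV40-derived 3′ region containing the small t antigen intron and the SV40 polyadenylation signal. The small t, large T and NLS "CDS" hits within it are annotation remnants of that viral segment rather than expressed payload, and the short lacI fragment is likewise backbone residue.

Because reporter output depends on a transactivator reaching the nucleus of the cell carrying the plasmid, the construct works as a sensitive readout of transactivator presence. The associated publication concerns a reporter gene assay for membrane fusion of extracellular vesicles.
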