Features (pLannotate 1.2.2; 12 found; start..end, strand, type, name):
      1..379     +  promoter       TRE3G promoter: 3rd-generation Tet-responsive promoter that can be activated by binding of Tet-On® 3G
    391..903     +  CDS            Nluc: NanoLuc® luciferase human codon-optimized
    916..1026    +  CDS            ODC1 (fragment): DCOR_HUMAN - Experimental evidence at protein level: Swiss-Prot protein existence level 1. Catalyzes the first and rate-limiting step of polyamine biosynthesis that converts ornithine into putrescine, which is the precursor for the polyamines, spermidine and spermine. Polyamines are essential for cell proliferation and are implicated in cellular processes, ranging from DNA replication to apoptosis. From Homo sapiens (Human).
   1092..1166    +  CDS            small t antigen (fragment): SV40 (simian virus 40) small t antigen
   1168..1233    +  intron         small t intron: SV40 (simian virus 40) small t antigen intron
   1363..1383    +  CDS            SV40 NLS: nuclear localization signal of SV40 (simian virus 40) large T antigen
   1702..1785    +  CDS            large T antigen (fragment): large T antigen from SV40 (simian virus 40)
   1808..1929    +  polyA_signal   SV40 poly(A) signal: SV40 polyadenylation signal
   1948..2003    -  CDS            lacI (fragment): lac repressor; lacI; The lac repressor binds to the lac operator to inhibit transcription in E. coli. This inhibition can be relieved by adding lactose or isopropyl-β-D-thiogalactopyranoside (IPTG).
   2186..2774    -  rep_origin     ori: high-copy-number ColE1/pMB1/pBR322/pUC origin of replication
   2945..3805    -  CDS            AmpR: β-lactamase; bla; confers resistance to ampicillin, carbenicillin, and related antibiotics
   3806..3910    -  promoter       AmpR promoter: bla
>Addgene plasmid #162595 | pTRE3G-NlucP | addgene full sequence | sequence record 319368 | Addgene NGS Result
GAGTTTACTCCCTATCAGTGATAGAGAACGTATGAAGAGTTTACTCCCTATCAGTGATAGAGAACGTATG
CAGACTTTACTCCCTATCAGTGATAGAGAACGTATAAGGAGTTTACTCCCTATCAGTGATAGAGAACGTA
TGACCAGTTTACTCCCTATCAGTGATAGAGAACGTATCTACAGTTTACTCCCTATCAGTGATAGAGAACG
TATATCCAGTTTACTCCCTATCAGTGATAGAGAACGTATAAGCTTTAGGCGTGTACGGTGGGCGCCTATA
AAAGCAGAGCTCGTTTAGTGAACCGTCAGATCGCCTGGAGCAATTCCACAACACTTTTGTCTTATACCAA
CTTTCCGTACCACTTCCTACCCTCGTAAAGTCGAGCCACCATGGTCTTCACACTCGAAGATTTCGTTGGG
GACTGGCGACAGACAGCCGGCTACAACCTGGACCAAGTCCTTGAACAGGGAGGTGTGTCCAGTTTGTTTC
AGAATCTCGGGGTGTCCGTAACTCCGATCCAAAGGATTGTCCTGAGCGGTGAAAATGGGCTGAAGATCGA
CATCCATGTCATCATCCCGTATGAAGGTCTGAGCGGCGACCAAATGGGCCAGATCGAAAAAATTTTTAAG
GTGGTGTACCCTGTGGATGATCATCACTTTAAGGTGATCCTGCACTATGGCACACTGGTAATCGACGGGG
TTACGCCGAACATGATCGACTATTTCGGACGGCCGTATGAAGGCATCGCCGTGTTCGACGGCAAAAAGAT
CACTGTAACAGGGACCCTGTGGAACGGCAACAAAATTATCGACGAGCGCCTGATCAACCCCGACGGCTCC
CTGCTGTTCCGAGTAACCATCAACGGAGTGACCGGCTGGCGGCTGTGCGAACGCATTCTGGCGAATTCTC
ACGGCTTTCCGCCTGAGGTTGAAGAGCAAGCCGCCGGTACATTGCCTATGTCCTGCGCACAAGAAAGCGG
TATGGACCGGCACCCAGCCGCTTGTGCTTCAGCTCGCATCAACGTCTAATAAGATCCAATGTAACTGTAT
TCAGCGATGACGAAATTCTTAGCTATTGTAATACTCTAGAGGATCTTTGTGAAGGAACCTTACTTCTGTG
GTGTGACATAATTGGACAAACTACCTACAGAGATTTAAAGCTCTAAGGTAAATATAAAATTTTTAAGTGT
ATAATGTGTTAAACTACTGATTCTAATTGTTTGTGTATTTTAGATTCCAACCTATGGAACTGATGAATGG
GAGCAGTGGTGGAATGCCTTTAATGAGGAAAACCTGTTTTGCTCAGAAGAAATGCCATCTAGTGATGATG
AGGCTACTGCTGACTCTCAACATTCTACTCCTCCAAAAAAGAAGAGAAAGGTAGAAGACCCCAAGGACTT
TCCTTCAGAATTGCTAAGTTTTTTGAGTCATGCTGTGTTTAGTAATAGAACTCTTGCTTGCTTTGCTATT
TACACCACAAAGGAAAAAGCTGCACTGCTATACAAGAAAATTATGGAAAAATATTCTGTAACCTTTATAA
GTAGGCATAACAGTTATAATCATAACATACTGTTTTTTCTTACTCCACACAGGCATAGAGTGTCTGCTAT
TAATAACTATGCTCAAAAATTGTGTACCTTTAGCTTTTTAATTTGTAAAGGGGTTAATAAGGAATATTTG
ATGTATAGTGCCTTGACTAGAGATCATAATCAGCCATACCACATTTGTAGAGGTTTTACTTGCTTTAAAA
AACCTCCCACACCTCCCCCTGAACCTGAAACATAAAATGAATGCAATTGTTGTTGTTAACTTGTTTATTG
CAGCTTATAATGGTTACAAATAAAGCAATAGCATCACAAATTTCACAAATAAAGCATTTTTTTCACTGCA
TTCTAGTTGTGGTTTGTCCAAACTCATCAATGTATCTTATCATGTCTGCGGCTCTAGAGCTGCATTAATG
AATCGGCCAACGCGCGGGGAGAGGCGGTTTGCGTATTGGGCGCTCTTCCGCTTCCTCGCTCACTGACTCG
CTGCGCTCGGTCGTTCGGCTGCGGCGAGCGGTATCAGCTCACTCAAAGGCGGTAATACGGTTATCCACAG
AATCAGGGGATAACGCAGGAAAGAACATGTGAGCAAAAGGCCAGCAAAAGGCCAGGAACCGTAAAAAGGC
CGCGTTGCTGGCGTTTTTCCATAGGCTCCGCCCCCCTGACGAGCATCACAAAAATCGACGCTCAAGTCAG
AGGTGGCGAAACCCGACAGGACTATAAAGATACCAGGCGTTTCCCCCTGGAAGCTCCCTCGTGCGCTCTC
CTGTTCCGACCCTGCCGCTTACCGGATACCTGTCCGCCTTTCTCCCTTCGGGAAGCGTGGCGCTTTCTCA
TAGCTCACGCTGTAGGTATCTCAGTTCGGTGTAGGTCGTTCGCTCCAAGCTGGGCTGTGTGCACGAACCC
CCCGTTCAGCCCGACCGCTGCGCCTTATCCGGTAACTATCGTCTTGAGTCCAACCCGGTAAGACACGACT
TATCGCCACTGGCAGCAGCCACTGGTAACAGGATTAGCAGAGCGAGGTATGTAGGCGGTGCTACAGAGTT
CTTGAAGTGGTGGCCTAACTACGGCTACACTAGAAGAACAGTATTTGGTATCTGCGCTCTGCTGAAGCCA
GTTACCTTCGGAAAAAGAGTTGGTAGCTCTTGATCCGGCAAACAAACCACCGCTGGTAGCGGTGGTTTTT
TTGTTTGCAAGCAGCAGATTACGCGCAGAAAAAAAGGATCTCAAGAAGATCCTTTGATCTTTTCTACGGG
GTCTGACGCTCAGTGGAACGAAAACTCACGTTAAGGGATTTTGGTCATGAGATTATCAAAAAGGATCTTC
ACCTAGATCCTTTTAAATTAAAAATGAAGTTTTAAATCAATCTAAAGTATATATGAGTAAACTTGGTCTG
ACAGTTACCAATGCTTAATCAGTGAGGCACCTATCTCAGCGATCTGTCTATTTCGTTCATCCATAGTTGC
CTGACTCCCCGTCGTGTAGATAACTACGATACGGGAGGGCTTACCATCTGGCCCCAGTGCTGCAATGATA
CCGCGAGACCCACGCTCACCGGCTCCAGATTTATCAGCAATAAACCAGCCAGCCGGAAGGGCCGAGCGCA
GAAGTGGTCCTGCAACTTTATCCGCCTCCATCCAGTCTATTAATTGTTGCCGGGAAGCTAGAGTAAGTAG
TTCGCCAGTTAATAGTTTGCGCAACGTTGTTGCCATTGCTACAGGCATCGTGGTGTCACGCTCGTCGTTT
GGTATGGCTTCATTCAGCTCCGGTTCCCAACGATCAAGGCGAGTTACATGATCCCCCATGTTGTGCAAAA
AAGCGGTTAGCTCCTTCGGTCCTCCGATCGTTGTCAGAAGTAAGTTGGCCGCAGTGTTATCACTCATGGT
TATGGCAGCACTGCATAATTCTCTTACTGTCATGCCATCCGTAAGATGCTTTTCTGTGACTGGTGAGTAC
TCAACCAAGTCATTCTGAGAATAGTGTATGCGGCGACCGAGTTGCTCTTGCCCGGCGTCAATACGGGATA
ATACCGCGCCACATAGCAGAACTTTAAAAGTGCTCATCATTGGAAAACGTTCTTCGGGGCGAAAACTCTC
AAGGATCTTACCGCTGTTGAGATCCAGTTCGATGTAACCCACTCGTGCACCCAACTGATCTTCAGCATCT
TTTACTTTCACCAGCGTTTCTGGGTGAGCAAAAACAGGAAGGCAAAATGCCGCAAAAAAGGGAATAAGGG
CGACACGGAAATGTTGAATACTCATACTCTTCCTTTTTCAATATTATTGAAGCATTTATCAGGGTTATTG
TCTCATGAGCGGATACATATTTGAATGTATTTAGAAAAATAAACAAATAGGGGTTCCGCGCACATTTCCC
CGAAAAGTGCCACCTGACGTCTAAGAAACCATTATTATCATGACATTAACCTATAAAAATAGGCGTATCA
CGAGGCCCTTTCGTCTTCAAGAATTCCTC
